>Addgene plasmid #234728 | pCMV-evoCAST-TniQ | addgene full sequence | sequence record 466030 | Addgene NGS Result
GAAGATCCTTTGATCTTTTCTACGGGGTCTGACACTCAGTGGAACGAAAACTCACGTTAAGGGATTTTGG
TCATGAGATTATCAAAAAGGATCTTCACCTAGATCCTTTTAAATTAAAAATGAAGTTTTAAATCAATCTA
AAGTATATATGAGTAAACTTGGTCTGACAGTTACCAATGCTTAATCAGTGAGGCACCTATCTCAGCGATC
TGTCTATTTCGTTCATCCATAGTTGCCTGACTCCCCGTCGTGTAGATAACTACGATACGGGAGGGCTTAC
CATCTGGCCCCAGTGCTGCAATGATACCGCGAGACCCACGCTCACCGGCTCCAGATTTATCAGCAATAAA
CCAGCCAGCCGGAAGGGCCGAGCGCAGAAGTGGTCCTGCAACTTTATCCGCCTCCATCCAGTCTATTAAT
TGTTGCCGGGAAGCTAGAGTAAGTAGTTCGCCAGTTAATAGTTTGCGCAACGTTGTTGCCATTGCTACAG
GCATCGTGGTGTCACGCTCGTCGTTTAGTATGGCTTCATTCAGCTCCGGTTCCCAACGATCAAGGCGAGT
TACATGATCCCCCATGTTGTGCAAAAAAGCGGTTAGCTCCTTCGGTCCTCCGATCGTTGTCAGAAGTAAG
TTGGCCGCAGTGTTATCACTCATGGTTATGGCAGCACTGCATAATTCTCTTACTGTCATGCCATCCATAA
GATGCTTTTCTGTGACTGGTGAGTACTCAACCAAGTCATTCTGAGAATAGTGTATGCGGCGACCGAGTTG
CTCTTGCCCGGCGTCAATACGGGATAATACCGCGCCACATAGCAGAACTTTAAAAGTGCTCATCATTGGA
AAACGTTCTTCGGGGCGAAAACTCTCAAGGATCTTACCGCTGTTGAGATCCAGTTCGATGTAACCCACTC
GTGCACCCAACTGATCTTCAGCATCTTTTACTTTCACCAGCGTTTCTGGGTGAGCAAAAACAGGAAGGCA
AAATGCCGCAAAAAAGGGAATAAGGGCGACACGGAAATGTTGAATACTCATACTCTTCCTTTTTCAATAT
TATTGAAGCATTTATCAGGGTTATTGTCTCATGAGCGGATACATATTTGAATGTATTTAGAAAAATAAAC
AAATAGGGGTTCCGCGCACATTTCCCCGAAAAGTGCCACCTGACGTCGACGGATCGGGAGATCGATCTCC
CGATCCCCTAGGGTCGACTCTCAGTACAATCTGCTCTGATGCCGCATAGTTAAGCCAGTATCTGCTCCCT
GCTTGTGTGTTGGAGGTCGCTGAGTAGTGCGCGAGCAAAATTTAAGCTACAACAAGGCAAGGCTTGACCG
ACAATTGCATGAAGAATCTGCTTAGGGTTAGGCGTTTTGCGCTGCTTCGCGATGTACGGGCCAGATATAC
GCGTTGACATTGATTATTGACTAGTTATTAATAGTAATCAATTACGGGGTCATTAGTTCATAGCCCATAT
ATTGAGTTCCGCGTTACATAACTTACGGTAAATGGCCCGCCTGGCTGACCGCCCAACGACCCCCGCCCAT
TGACGTCAATAATGACGTATGTTCCCATAGTAACGCCAATAGGGACTTTCCATTGACGTCAATGGGTGGA
GTATTTACGGTAAACTGCCCACTTGGCAGTACATCAAGTGTATCATATGCCAAGTACGCCCCCTATTGAC
GTCAATGACGGTAAATGGCCCGCCTGGCATTATGCCCAGTACATGACCTTATGGGACTTTCCTACTTGGC
AGTACATCTACGTATTAGTCATCGCTATTACCATGGTGATGCGGTTTTGGCAGTACATCAATGGGCGTGG
ATAGCGGTTTGACTCACGGGGATTTCCAAGTCTCCACCCCATTGACGTCAATGGGAGTTTGTTTTGGCAC
CAAAATCAACGGGACTTTCCAAAATGTCGTAACAACTCCGCCCCATTGACGCAAATGGGCGGTAGGCGTG
TACGGTGGGAGGTCTATATAAGCAGAGCTGGTTTAGTGAACCGTCAGATCCGCTAGAGATCCGCGGCCGC
TAATACGACTCACTATAGGGAGACCCAAGCTTGGTACCGAGCTCGGATCCGCCACCATGGGCAAACGGAC
AGCCGACGGAAGCGAGTTCGAGTCACCGAAAAAGAAGCGAAAAGTTGGCTCCGGCAAAAGAACCGCCGAC
GGCAGCGAATTCGAGTCACCCAAGAAGAAGAGGAAAGTCGGCTCCGGCGCCTTCCTGTTTTCTCCCAAGG
CCCGGGCCTTTAGCGACGAGTCCCTGGAGTCTTATCTGCTGAGAGTGGTGAGCGAGAATTTCTTTGATAG
CTACGAGGGCCTGTCCCTGGCCATCAGGGAGGAGCTGCACGAGCTGGACTTTGAGGCACACGGAGCATTC
CCAGTGGACCTGAAGCGGCTGAACGTGTACCACGCCAAGCACAACTCTCACTTCAGAATGAGAGCCCTGG
GACTGCTGGAGACCCTGCTGGACCTGCCCCGGTATGAGCTGCAGAAGCTGGCCCTGCTGAAGAGCGATAT
CAAGTTTAACAGCTCCGTGGCCCTGTACAACAATGGCGTGGACATCCCTCTGAGGTTCATCAGGCACCAC
GCAGAGGAGGCAGTGGATTCTATCCCAGTGTGCAGCCAGTGTCTGGCCGAGGAGGCCTACATCAAGCAGT
CCTGGCACATCAAGTGGGTGAATGCCTGCACCAAGCACCAGTGTGCCCTGCTGCACAACTGCCCCGAGTG
TTACGCCCCTATCAACTATATCGAGAATGAGTCCATCACACACTGCTCTTGTGGCTTTGAGCTGAGCTGC
GCCTCTACCAGCCCCGTGAATACACTGTCCATCGAGCACCTGAACAAGCTGCTGGACAAGGGCGAGAGGA
ACGATTCCAATCCTCTGTTTAACAATATGACCCTGACAGAGAGGTTCGCCGCCCTGCTGTGGTATCAGGA
GCGGTACTCTCAGACCGACAACTTCTGCCTGAATGATGCCGTGAACTACTTTAGCAAGTGGCCTGCCGTG
TTCAATACAGAGCTGGACGAGCTGTCCAAGAACGCCGAGATGAAGCTGATCGATCTGTTTAACAAGACCG
AGTTCAAGTTTATCTTCGGCGACGCCATCCTGGCCTGTCCAAGCACACAGAAGCAGTCCGAGTCTCACTT
CATCTACAGGGCCCTGCTGGACTATCTGGTGACCCTGGTGGAGTCCAATCCAAAGACAAAGAAGCCCAAT
GCCGCCGATCTGCTGGTGTCTGTGCTGGAGGCAGCCACCCTGCTGGGCACAAGCGTGGAGCAGGTGTACC
GCCTGTATCAGAATGGCATCCTGCAGACCGCCTTTCGGCACAAGATGAATCAGAGAATCAACCCTTACAA
GGGCGCCTTCTTTCTGAGGCACGTGATCGAGTATAAGACATCCTTCGGCAACGATAAGGCCCGCATGTAC
CTGTCTGCCTGGTAACCGGTCATCATCACCATCACCATTGAGTTTAAACCCGCTGATCAGCCTCGACTGT
GCCTTCTAGTTGCCAGCCATCTGTTGTTTGCCCCTCCCCCGTGCCTTCCTTGACCCTGGAAGGTGCCACT
CCCACTGTCCTTTCCTAATAAAATGAGGAAATTGCATCGCATTGTCTGAGTAGGTGTCATTCTATTCTGG
GGGGTGGGGTGGGGCAGGACAGCAAGGGGGAGGATTGGGAAGACAATAGCAGGCATGCTGGGGATGCGGT
GGGCTCTATGGCTTCTGAGGCGGAAAGAACCAGCTGGGGCTCGATACCGTCGACCTCTAGCTAGAGCTTG
GCGTAATCATGGTCATAGCTGTTTCCTGTGTGAAATTGTTATCCGCTCACAATTCCACACAACATACGAG
CCGGAAGCATAAAGTGTAAAGCCTAGGGTGCCTAATGAGTGAGCTAACTCACATTAATTGCGTTGCGCTC
ACTGCCCGCTTTCCAGTCGGGAAACCTGTCGTGCCAGCTGCATTAATGAATCGGCCAACGCGCGGGGAGA
GGCGGTTTGCGTATTGGGCGCTCTTCCGCTTCCTCGCTCACTGACTCGCTGCGCTCGGTCGTTCGGCTGC
GGCGAGCGGTATCAGCTCACTCAAAGGCGGTAATACGGTTATCCACAGAATCAGGGGATAACGCAGGAAA
GAACATGTGAGCAAAAGGCCAGCAAAAGGCCAGGAACCGTAAAAAGGCCGCGTTGCTGGCGTTTTTCCAT
AGGCTCCGCCCCCCTGACGAGCATCACAAAAATCGACGCTCAAGTCAGAGGTGGCGAAACCCGACAGGAC
TATAAAGATACCAGGCGTTTCCCCCTGGAAGCTCCCTCGTGCGCTCTCCTGTTCCGACCCTGCCGCTTAC
CGGATACCTGTCCGCCTTTCTCCCTTCGGGAAGCGTGGCGCTTTCTCATAGCTCACGCTGTAGGTATCTC
AGTTCGGTGTAGGTCGTTCGCTCCAAGCTGGGCTGTGTGCACGAACCCCCCGTTCAGCCCGACCGCTGCG
CCTTATCCGGTAACTATCGTCTTGAGTCCAACCCGGTAAGACACGACTTATCGCCACTGGCAGCAGCCAC
TGGTAACAGGATTAGCAGAGCGAGGTATGTAGGCGGTGCTACAGAGTTCTTGAAGTGGTGGCCTAACTAC
GGCTACACTAGAAGAACAGTATTTGGTATCTGCGCTCTGCTGAAGCCAGTTACCTTCGGAAAAAGAGTTG
GTAGCTCTTGATCCGGCAAACAAACCACCGCTGGTAGCGGTGGTTTTTTTGTTTGCAAGCAGCAGATTAC
GCGCAGAAAAAAAGGATCTCAA
Features (pLannotate 1.2.2; 14 found; start..end, strand, type, name):
    171..1031    -  CDS            AmpR: β-lactamase; bla; confers resistance to ampicillin, carbenicillin, and related antibiotics
   1032..1136    -  promoter       AmpR promoter: bla
   1207..1251    -  misc_feature   bom (fragment): basis of mobility region from pBR322
   1482..1785    +  enhancer       CMV enhancer: human cytomegalovirus immediate early enhancer
   1786..1989    +  promoter       CMV promoter: human cytomegalovirus (CMV) immediate early promoter
   2031..2049    +  promoter       T7 promoter: promoter for bacteriophage T7 RNA polymerase
   3497..3721    +  polyA_signal   bGH poly(A) signal: bovine growth hormone polyadenylation signal
   3725..3746    +  promoter       SV40 promoter (fragment): SV40 enhancer and early promoter
   3751..3767    +  misc_feature   MCS (fragment): pBluescript multiple cloning site
   3816..3832    -  protein_bind   lac operator: The lac repressor binds to the lac operator to inhibit transcription in E. coli. This inhibition can be relieved by adding lactose or isopropyl-β-D-thiogalactopyranoside (IPTG). lac repressor encoded by lacI
   3840..3870    -  promoter       lac promoter: promoter for the E. coli lac operon
   3885..3906    -  protein_bind   CAP binding site: CAP binding activates transcription in the presence of cAMP. E. coli catabolite activator protein
   3919..4011    -  CDS            lacI (fragment): lac repressor; lacI; The lac repressor binds to the lac operator to inhibit transcription in E. coli. This inhibition can be relieved by adding lactose or isopropyl-β-D-thiogalactopyranoside (IPTG).
   4194..4782    -  rep_origin     ori: high-copy-number ColE1/pMB1/pBR322/pUC origin of replication
