[The description below was written by a language model from this plasmid's Addgene catalogue record and pLannotate feature annotations shown in this document.]
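Description:
pCMV-evoCAST-TniQ is a 4,782-nt mammalian expression plasmid that supplies the TniQ component of evoCAST, a laboratory-evolved CRISPR-associated transposase system developed for programmable gene insertion in human cells. It is built on a pCMV backbone and is propagated in E. coli as a high-copy plasmid through a ColE1/pBR322-type origin, with selection by ampicillin via a β-lactamase gene driven by its own promoter. No mammalian selection marker is annotated, consistent with use by transient transfection.

The payload is an engineered, human-codon-optimized, synthetic PseTniQ coding sequence. The automated annotation does not label this open reading frame, but it leaves an unannotated gap of roughly 1.4 kb between the T7 promoter and the bGH polyadenylation signal, which is where the insert would be expected to lie. Expression in mammalian cells is driven by the human cytomegalovirus immediate-early enhancer and promoter, and transcripts are terminated and polyadenylated by the bGH signal. The T7 promoter just downstream of CMV could support in vitro transcription or serve as a sequencing primer site. The record does not mention any epitope tags, nuclear localization signals or reporters, nor does it specify what changes make the protein "engineered."

The remaining annotations (fragments of bom, the SV40 promoter, a pBluescript multiple cloning site and lacI, along with the lac promoter, lac operator and CAP binding site) are backbone remnants with no evident role in the design. In CRISPR-associated transposases, TniQ links the RNA-guided targeting complex to the transposition machinery. This plasmid is therefore presumably co-delivered with constructs encoding the other evoCAST components, although the record does not list them.
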