Addgene plasmid #234728: pCMV-evoCAST-TniQ
Purpose: Engineered human-codon optimized PseTniQ in mammalian cells (for evoCAST)
Depositing lab: David Liu. Publication: Programmable gene insertion in human cells with a laboratory-evolved CRISPR-associated transposase. Witte IP, Lampe GD, Eitzinger S, Miller SM, Berrios KN, McElroy AN, King RT, Stringham OG, Gelsinger DR, Vo PLH, Chen AT, Tolar J, Osborn MJ, Sternberg SH, Liu DR. Science. 2025 May 15;388(6748):eadt5199. doi: 10.1126/science.adt5199. Epub 2025 May 15. PubMed 40373119.
Backbone
  Vector backbone: pCMV with a BR322 origin
  Vector type: Mammalian Expression
Growth in bacteria
  Bacterial resistance: Ampicillin, 100 μg/mL
  Growth temperature: 37°C
  Growth strain: DH5alpha
  Copy number: High Copy
Gene/Insert
  Gene/Insert name: PseTniQ
  Species: Synthetic
  Cloning method: Other
Terms and licenses: Academic/Nonprofit Terms; Industry Terms: Not Available to Industry
How to cite: pCMV-evoCAST-TniQ was a gift from David Liu (Addgene plasmid # 234728 ; http://n2t.net/addgene:234728 ; RRID:Addgene_234728)
